>Addgene plasmid #73063 | pCMV14_NOP58 | depositor full sequence | sequence record 134195 | pCMV14_NOP58 sequence 7897 bps
CCATTCGCCATTCAGGCTGCGCAACTGTTGGGAAGGGCGATCGGTGCGGGCCTCTTCGCTATTACGCCAG
CTGGCGAAAGGGGGATGTGCTGCAAGGCGATTAAGTTGGGTAACGCCAGGGTTTTCCCAGTCACGACGTT
GTAAAACGACGGCCAGTGCCAAGCTGATCTATACATTGAATCAATATTGGCAATTAGCCATATTAGTCAT
TGGTTATATAGCATAAATCAATATTGGCTATTGGCCATTGCATACGTTGTATCTATATCATAATATGTAC
ATTTATATTGGCTCATGTCCAATATGACCGCCATGTTGACATTGATTATTGACTAGTTATTAATAGTAAT
CAATTACGGGGTCATTAGTTCATAGCCCATATATGGAGTTCCGCGTTACATAACTTACGGTAAATGGCCC
GCCTGGCTGACCGCCCAACGACCCCCGCCCATTGACGTCAATAATGACGTATGTTCCCATAGTAACGCCA
ATAGGGACTTTCCATTGACGTCAATGGGTGGAGTATTTACGGTAAACTGCCCACTTGGCAGTACATCAAG
TGTATCATATGCCAAGTCCGCCCCCTATTGACGTCAATGACGGTAAATGGCCCGCCTGGCATTATGCCCA
GTACATGACCTTACGGGACTTTCCTACTTGGCAGTACATCTACGTATTAGTCATCGCTATTACCATGGTG
ATGCGGTTTTGGCAGTACACCAATGGGCGTGGATAGCGGTTTGACTCACGGGGATTTCCAAGTCTCCACC
CCATTGACGTCAATGGGAGTTTGTTTTGGCACCAAAATCAACGGGACTTTCCAAAATGTCGTAATAACCC
CGCCCCGTTGACGCAAATGGGCGGTAGGCGTGTACGGTGGGAGGTCTATATAAGCAGAGCTCGTTTAGTG
AACCGTCAGAATTAAGCTTGCGGCCGCGAATTCATCGATAGATCTGATATCGGTACCAGTCGACATGTTG
GTGCTGTTTGAAACGTCTGTGGGTTACGCCATCTTTAAGGTTCTAAATGAGAAGAAACTTCAAGAGGTTG
ATAGTTTATGGAAAGAATTTGAAACTCCAGAGAAAGCAAACAAAATAGTAAAGCTAAAACATTTTGAGAA
ATTTCAGGATACAGCAGAAGCATTAGCAGCATTCACAGCTCTGATGGAGGGCAAAATCAATAAGCAGCTG
AAAAAAGTTCTGAAGAAAATAGTAAAAGAAGCCCATGAACCGCTGGCAGTAGCTGATGCTAAACTAGGAG
GGGTCATAAAGGAAAAGCTGAATCTCAGTTGTATCCATAGTCCTGTTGTTAATGAACTTATGAGAGGAAT
TCGTTCACAAATGGATGGATTAATCCCTGGGGTAGAACCACGTGAAATGGCAGCTATGTGTCTTGGATTG
GCTCACAGCCTGTCTCGATATAGATTGAAGTTTAGCGCTGATAAAGTAGACACAATGATTGTTCAGGCAA
TTTCCTTGTTAGATGACTTGGATAAAGAACTAAACAACTACATTATGCGATGTAGAGAATGGTATGGCTG
GCATTTCCCTGAATTAGGAAAAATTATTTCAGATAATTTAACATACTGCAAGTGTTTACAGAAAGTTGGC
GATAGGAAGAACTATGCCTCTGCCAAGCTTTCTGAGTTGCTGCCAGAAGAAGTTGAAGCAGAAGTGAAAG
CAGCTGCAGAGATATCAATGGGAACAGAGGTTTCAGAAGAAGATATTTGCAATATTCTGCATCTTTGCAC
CCAGGTGATTGAAATCTCTGAATATCGAACCCAGCTCTATGAATATCTACAAAATCGAATGATGGCCATT
GCACCCAATGTTACAGTCATGGTTGGGGAATTAGTTGGAGCACGGCTTATTGCTCATGCAGGTTCTCTTT
TAAATTTGGCCAAGCATGCAGCTTCTACCGTTCAGATTCTTGGAGCTGAAAAGGCACTTTTCAGAGCCCT
CAAATCTAGACGGGATACCCCTAAGTATGGTCTCATTTATCATGCTTCACTCGTGGGCCAGACAAGTCCC
AAACACAAAGGAAAGATTTCTCGAATGCTGGCAGCCAAAACCGTTTTGGCTATCCGTTATGATGCTTTTG
GTGAGGATTCAAGTTCTGCAATGGGAGTTGAGAACAGAGCCAAATTAGAGGCCAGGTTGAGAACTTTGGA
AGACAGAGGGATAAGAAAAATAAGTGGAACAGGAAAAGCATTAGCAAAAACAGAAAAATATGAACACAAA
AGTGAAGTGAAGACTTACGATCCTTCTGGTGACTCCACACTTCCAACCTGTTCTAAAAAACGCAAAATAG
AACAGGTAGATAAAGAGGATGAAATTACTGAAAAGAAAGCCAAAAAAGCCAAGATTAAAGTTAAAGTTGA
AGAAGAGGAAGAAGAAAAAGTGGCAGAAGAAGAAGAAACATCTGTGAAGAAGAAGAAGAAAAGGGGTAAA
AAGAAACACATTAAGGAAGAACCACTTTCTGAGGAAGAACCATGTACCAGCACAGCAATTGCTAGTCCAG
AGAAAAAGAAGAAAAAGAAAAAAAAGAGAGAGAACGAGGATTCTAGAGGATCCCGGGCTGACTACAAAGA
CCATGACGGTGATTATAAAGATCATGACATCGACTACAAGGATGACGATGACAAGTAGTGATCCCGGGTG
GCATCCCTGTGACCCCTCCCCAGTGCCTCTCCTGGCCCTGGAAGTTGCCACTCCAGTGCCCACCAGCCTT
GTCCTAATAAAATTAAGTTGCATCATTTTGTCTGACTAGGTGTCCTTCTATAATATTATGGGGTGGAGGG
GGGTGGTATGGAGCAAGGGGCAAGTTGGGAAGACAACCTGTAGGGCCTGCGGGGTCTATTGGGAACCAAG
CTGGAGTGCAGTGGCACAATCTTGGCTCACTGCAATCTCCGCCTCCTGGGTTCAAGCGATTCTCCTGCCT
CAGCCTCCCGAGTTGTTGGGATTCCAGGCATGCATGACCAGGCTCAGCTAATTTTTGTTTTTTTGGTAGA
GACGGGGTTTCACCATATTGGCCAGGCTGGTCTCCAACTCCTAATCTCAGGTGATCTACCCACCTTGGCC
TCCCAAATTGCTGGGATTACAGGCGTGAACCACTGCTCCCTTCCCTGTCCTTCTGATTTTAAAATAACTA
TACCAGCAGGAGGACGTCCAGACACAGCATAGGCTACCTGGCCATGCCCAACCGGTGGGACATTTGAGTT
GCTTGCTTGGCACTGTCCTCTCATGCGTTGGGTCCACTCAGTAGATGCCTGTTGAATTGGGTACGCGGCC
AGCTTGGCTGTGGAATGTGTGTCAGTTAGGGTGTGGAAAGTCCCCAGGCTCCCCAGCAGGCAGAAGTATG
CAAAGCATGCATCTCAATTAGTCAGCAACCAGGTGTGGAAAGTCCCCAGGCTCCCCAGCAGGCAGAAGTA
TGCAAAGCATGCATCTCAATTAGTCAGCAACCATAGTCCCGCCCCTAACTCCGCCCATCCCGCCCCTAAC
TCCGCCCAGTTCCGCCCATTCTCCGCCCCATGGCTGACTAATTTTTTTTATTTATGCAGAGGCCGAGGCC
GCCTCGGCCTCTGAGCTATTCCAGAAGTAGTGAGGAGGCTTTTTTGGAGGAATTGATCAGCTTGGGATCT
GATCAAGAGACAGGATGAGGATCGTTTCGCATGATTGAACAAGATGGATTGCACGCAGGTTCTCCGGCCG
CTTGGGTGGAGAGGCTATTCGGCTATGACTGGGCACAACAGACAATCGGCTGCTCTGATGCCGCCGTGTT
CCGGCTGTCAGCGCAGGGGCGCCCGGTTCTTTTTGTCAAGACCGACCTGTCCGGTGCCCTGAATGAACTG
CAGGACGAGGCAGCGCGGCTATCGTGGCTGGCCACGACGGGCGTTCCTTGCGCAGCTGTGCTCGACGTTG
TCACTGAAGCGGGAAGGGACTGGCTGCTATTGGGCGAAGTGCCGGGGCAGGATCTCCTGTCATCTCACCT
TGCTCCTGCCGAGAAAGTATCCATCATGGCTGATGCAATGCGGCGGCTGCATACGCTTGATCCGGCTACC
TGCCCATTCGACCACCAAGCGAAACATCGCATCGAGCGAGCACGTACTCGGATGGAAGCCGGTCTTGTCG
ATCAGGATGATCTGGACGAAGAGCATCAGGGGCTCGCGCCAGCCGAACTGTTCGCCAGGCTCAAGGCGCG
CATGCCCGACGGCGAGGATCTCGTCGTGACCCATGGCGATGCCTGCTTGCCGAATATCATGGTGGAAAAT
GGCCGCTTTTCTGGATTCATCGACTGTGGCCGGCTGGGTGTGGCGGACCGCTATCAGGACATAGCGTTGG
CTACCCGTGATATTGCTGAAGAGCTTGGCGGCGAATGGGCTGACCGCTTCCTCGTGCTTTACGGTATCGC
CGCTCCCGATTCGCAGCGCATCGCCTTCTATCGCCTTCTTGACGAGTTCTTCTGAGCGGGACTCTGGGGT
TCGAAATGACCGACCAAGCGACGCCCAACCTGCCATCACGAGATTTCGATTCCACCGCCGCCTTCTATGA
AAGGTTGGGCTTCGGAATCGTTTTCCGGGACGCCGGCTGGATGATCCTCCAGCGCGGGGATCTCATGCTG
GAGTTCTTCGCCCACCCCGGGCTCGATCCCCTCGCGAGTTGGTTCAGCTGCTGCCTGAGGCTGGACGACC
TCGCGGAGTTCTACCGGCAGTGCAAATCCGTCGGCATCCAGGAAACCAGCAGCGGCTATCCGCGCATCCA
TGCCCCCGAACTGCAGGAGTGGGGAGGCACGATGGCCGCTTTGGTCGACCCGGACGGGACGCTCCTGCGC
CTGATACAGAACGAATTGCTTGCAGGCATCTCATGAGTGTGTCTTCCCGTTTTCCGCCTGAGGTCACTGC
GTGGATGGAGCGCTGGCGCCTGCTGCGCGACGGCGAGCTGCTCACCACCCACTCGCCAAGCTGGAACCGT
AAAAAGGCCGCGTTGCTGGCGTTTTTCCATAGGCTCCGCCGATCATAATCAGCCATACCACATTTGTAGA
GGTTTTACTTGCTTTAAAAAACCTCCCACACCTCCCCCTGAACCTGAAACATAAAATGAATGCAATTGTT
GTTGTTAACTTGTTTATTGCAGCTTATAATGGTTACAAATAAAGCAATAGCATCACAAATTTCACAAATA
AAGCATTTTTTTCACTGCATTCTAGTTGTGGTTTGTCCAAACTCATCAATGTATCTTATCATGTCTGGAT
CAATTCCCTATAGTGAGTCGTATTAAATTCGTAATCATGTCATAGCTGTTTCCTGTGTGAAATTGTTATC
CGCTCACAATTCCACACAACATACGAGCCGGAAGCATAAAGTGTAAAGCCTGGGGTGCCTAATGAGTGAG
CTAACTCACATTAATTGCGTTGCGCTCACTGCCCGCTTTCCAGTCGGGAAACCTGTCGTGCCAGCTGCAT
TAATGAATCGGCCAACGCGCGGGGAGAGGCGGTTTGCGTATTGGGCGCTCTTCCGCTTCCTCGCTCACTG
ACTCGCTGCGCTCGGTCGTTCGGCTGCGGCGAGCGGTATCAGCTCACTCAAAGGCGGTAATACGGTTATC
CACAGAATCAGGGGATAACGCAGGAAAGAACATGTGAGCAAAAGGCCAGCAAAAGGCCAGGAACCGTAAA
AAGGCCGCGTTGCTGGCGTTTTTCCATAGGCTCCGCCCCCCTGACGAGCATCACAAAAATCGACGCTCAA
GTCAGAGGTGGCGAAACCCGACAGGACTATAAAGATACCAGGCGTTTCCCCCTGGAAGCTCCCTCGTGCG
CTCTCCTGTTCCGACCCTGCCGCTTACCGGATACCTGTCCGCCTTTCTCCCTTCGGGAAGCGTGGCGCTT
TCTCATAGCTCACGCTGTAGGTATCTCAGTTCGGTGTAGGTCGTTCGCTCCAAGCTGGGCTGTGTGCACG
AACCCCCCGTTCAGCCCGACCGCTGCGCCTTATCCGGTAACTATCGTCTTGAGTCCAACCCGGTAAGACA
CGACTTATCGCCACTGGCAGCAGCCACTGGTAACAGGATTAGCAGAGCGAGGTATGTAGGCGGTGCTACA
GAGTTCTTGAAGTGGTGGCCTAACTACGGCTACACTAGAAGAACAGTATTTGGTATCTGCGCTCTGCTGA
AGCCAGTTACCTTCGGAAAAAGAGTTGGTAGCTCTTGATCCGGCAAACAAACCACCGCTGGTAGCGGTGG
TTTTTTTGTTTGCAAGCAGCAGATTACGCGCAGAAAAAAAGGATCTCAAGAAGATCCTTTGATCTTTTCT
ACGGGGTCTGACGCTCAGTGGAACGAAAACTCACGTTAAGGGATTTTGGTCATGAGATTATCAAAAAGGA
TCTTCACCTAGATCCTTTTAAATTAAAAATGAAGTTTTAAATCAATCTAAAGTATATATGAGTAAACTTG
GTCTGACAGTTACCAATGCTTAATCAGTGAGGCACCTATCTCAGCGATCTGTCTATTTCGTTCATCCATA
GTTGCCTGACTCCCCGTCGTGTAGATAACTACGATACGGGAGGGCTTACCATCTGGCCCCAGTGCTGCAA
TGATACCGCGAGACCCACGCTCACCGGCTCCAGATTTATCAGCAATAAACCAGCCAGCCGGAAGGGCCGA
GCGCAGAAGTGGTCCTGCAACTTTATCCGCCTCCATCCAGTCTATTAATTGTTGCCGGGAAGCTAGAGTA
AGTAGTTCGCCAGTTAATAGTTTGCGCAACGTTGTTGCCATTGCTACAGGCATCGTGGTGTCACGCTCGT
CGTTTGGTATGGCTTCATTCAGCTCCGGTTCCCAACGATCAAGGCGAGTTACATGATCCCCCATGTTGTG
CAAAAAAGCGGTTAGCTCCTTCGGTCCTCCGATCGTTGTCAGAAGTAAGTTGGCCGCAGTGTTATCACTC
ATGGTTATGGCAGCACTGCATAATTCTCTTACTGTCATGCCATCCGTAAGATGCTTTTCTGTGACTGGTG
AGTACTCAACCAAGTCATTCTGAGAATAGTGTATGCGGCGACCGAGTTGCTCTTGCCCGGCGTCAATACG
GGATAATACCGCGCCACATAGCAGAACTTTAAAAGTGCTCATCATTGGAAAACGTTCTTCGGGGCGAAAA
CTCTCAAGGATCTTACCGCTGTTGAGATCCAGTTCGATGTAACCCACTCGTGCACCCAACTGATCTTCAG
CATCTTTTACTTTCACCAGCGTTTCTGGGTGAGCAAAAACAGGAAGGCAAAATGCCGCAAAAAAGGGAAT
AAGGGCGACACGGAAATGTTGAATACTCATACTCTTCCTTTTTCAATATTATTGAAGCATTTATCAGGGT
TATTGTCTCATGAGCGGATACATATTTGAATGTATTTAGAAAAATAAACAAATAGGGGTTCCGCGCACAT
TTCCCCGAAAAGTGCCACCTG
[124 nt withheld, positions 7442-7565]
C
[91 nt withheld, positions 7567-7657]
A
[49 nt withheld, positions 7659-7707]
CCTTTGACGTTGGAGTCCACGTTCTTT
[37 nt withheld, positions 7735-7771]
ACCCTATCTCGGTCTATTCTTTTGATTTATAAGGGATTTTGCCGATTTCGGCCTATTGGTTAAAAAATGA
GCTGATTTAACAAAAATTTAACGCGAATTTTAACAAAATATTAACGCTTACAATTT
Features (pLannotate 1.2.2; 22 found; start..end, strand, type, name):
      4..158     -  CDS            lacZα (fragment): LacZα fragment of β-galactosidase; lacZ fragment
    318..697     +  enhancer       CMV enhancer: human cytomegalovirus immediate early enhancer
    699..898     +  promoter       CMV promoter: human cytomegalovirus (CMV) immediate early promoter
    975..2561    +  CDS            NOP58: NOP58_HUMAN - Also known as NOL5, NOP5. Experimental evidence at protein level: Swiss-Prot protein existence level 1. Required for 60S ribosomal subunit biogenesis (By similarity). Core component of box C/D small nucleolar ribonucleoprotein (snoRNP) particles. Required for the biogenesis of box C/D snoRNAs such as U3, U8 and U14 snoRNAs. From Homo sapiens (Human).
   2580..2645    +  CDS            3xFLAG: three tandem FLAG® epitope tags, followed by an enterokinase cleavage site
   2656..3278    +  polyA_signal   hGH poly(A) signal: human growth hormone polyadenylation signal
   3320..3617    +  promoter       SV40 promoter: SV40 enhancer and early promoter
   3671..4462    +  CDS            neo: KKA2_KLEPN - Also known as kan, nptII. Experimental evidence at protein level: Swiss-Prot protein existence level 1. Resistance to kanamycin, neomycin, paromomycin, ribostamycin, butirosin and gentamicin B. From Klebsiella pneumoniae.
   4486..4863    +  CDS            ble: BLE_KLEPN - Experimental evidence at protein level: Swiss-Prot protein existence level 1. Binding protein with a strong affinity to the bleomycin family of antibiotics. Binds to CL990; an antimitotic-antibiotic compound. From Klebsiella pneumoniae.
   4905..4964    +  CDS            str (fragment): STR_KLEPN - Protein inferred from homology: Swiss-Prot protein existence level 3. The aminoglycoside phosphotransferases achieve inactivation of their antibiotic substrates by phosphorylation. From Klebsiella pneumoniae.
   4987..5010    -  rep_origin     CloDF13 ori (fragment): Plasmids containing the CloDF13 (CDF) origin of replication can be propagated in E. coli cells that contain additional plasmids with compatible origins.
   5011..5094    +  CDS            large T antigen (fragment): large T antigen from SV40 (simian virus 40)
   5117..5251    +  polyA_signal   SV40 poly(A) signal: SV40 polyadenylation signal
   5257..5275    -  promoter       T7 promoter: promoter for bacteriophage T7 RNA polymerase
   5313..5329    -  protein_bind   lac operator: The lac repressor binds to the lac operator to inhibit transcription in E. coli. This inhibition can be relieved by adding lactose or isopropyl-β-D-thiogalactopyranoside (IPTG). lac repressor encoded by lacI
   5337..5367    -  promoter       lac promoter: promoter for the E. coli lac operon
   5382..5403    -  protein_bind   CAP binding site: CAP binding activates transcription in the presence of cAMP. E. coli catabolite activator protein
   5416..5508    -  CDS            lacI (fragment): lac repressor; lacI; The lac repressor binds to the lac operator to inhibit transcription in E. coli. This inhibition can be relieved by adding lactose or isopropyl-β-D-thiogalactopyranoside (IPTG).
   5691..6279    -  rep_origin     ori: high-copy-number ColE1/pMB1/pBR322/pUC origin of replication
   6450..7310    -  CDS            AmpR: β-lactamase; bla; confers resistance to ampicillin, carbenicillin, and related antibiotics
   7311..7415    -  promoter       AmpR promoter: bla
   7442..7870    +  rep_origin     f1 ori (sequence partly withheld): f1 bacteriophage origin of replication; arrow indicates direction of (+) strand synthesis
