[The description below was written by a language model from this plasmid's Addgene catalogue record and pLannotate feature annotations shown in this document.]
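Description:
pCMV14_NOP58 is a 7,897 bp mammalian expression plasmid built on the pCMV14 backbone that produces human NOP58 carrying a C-terminal 3xFLAG epitope. The 1,587 bp NOP58 coding sequence, inserted by Gibson cloning, sits downstream of the human cytomegalovirus immediate-early enhancer and promoter. It reads through a short linker into the backbone-encoded 3xFLAG tag, and the transcript is terminated by the human growth hormone polyadenylation signal. NOP58 is a core protein of box C/D small nucleolar ribonucleoprotein particles and is needed for biogenesis of box C/D snoRNAs such as U3, U8 and U14. The tagged version allows the protein to be detected or immunopurified with anti-FLAG reagents after transfection.

A second mammalian cassette uses the SV40 enhancer/early promoter to drive the neo (aminoglycoside phosphotransferase) gene, followed by an SV40 poly(A) signal, so stably transfected cells can be selected with G418. The annotation also picks up a ble coding sequence and a short str fragment immediately downstream of neo, consistent with carry-over of the transposon-derived region from which the neo gene originates. The catalogue lists only neomycin/G418 as the selectable marker.

In bacteria the plasmid is maintained through a high-copy ColE1/pUC-type origin and selected with ampicillin via the β-lactamase gene and its own promoter; an f1 origin is also present for single-stranded DNA production. Remaining annotations (lacZα, lacI, large T antigen and CloDF13 fragments, lac promoter/operator, a T7 promoter) appear to be backbone remnants with no stated role. The associated work concerns box C/D snoRNAs in rRNA modification and alternative pre-mRNA splicing.
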