Addgene plasmid #73063: pCMV14_NOP58
Purpose: expression clone for human NOP58 with C-terminal 3xFLAG-tag
Depositing lab: Stefan Stamm. Depositing organization: University of Kentucky. Publication: Dual function of C/D box small nucleolar RNAs in rRNA modification and alternative pre-mRNA splicing. Falaleeva M, Pages A, Matuszek Z, Hidmi S, Agranat-Tamir L, Korotkov K, Nevo Y, Eyras E, Sperling R, Stamm S. Proc Natl Acad Sci U S A. 2016 Mar 22;113(12):E1625-34. doi: 10.1073/pnas.1519292113. Epub 2016 Mar 8. PubMed 26957605.
Backbone
  Vector backbone: pCMV14
  Total vector size (bp): 7897
  Vector type: Mammalian Expression
  Selectable markers: Neomycin (select with G418)
Growth in bacteria
  Bacterial resistance: Ampicillin, 100 μg/mL
  Growth temperature: 37°C
  Growth strain: DH5alpha
  Copy number: Unknown
Gene/Insert
  Gene/Insert name: NOP58 ribonucleoprotein
  Species: H. sapiens (human)
  Insert size (bp): 1587
  Entrez Gene: NOP58 (a.k.a. HSPC120, NOP5, NOP5/NOP58)
  Promoter: CMV
  Tag / fusion protein: 3xFLAG (C terminal on backbone)
  Cloning method: Gibson Cloning
  Sequencing primers: 5′ tcggtaccagtcgacATGTTGGTGCTGTTTGAAAC; 3′ ccgggatcctctagaATCCTCGTTCTCTCTCTTTTTTTTC
Terms and licenses: Academic/Nonprofit Terms; Industry Terms: Not Available to Industry
How to cite: pCMV14_NOP58 was a gift from Stefan Stamm (Addgene plasmid # 73063 ; http://n2t.net/addgene:73063 ; RRID:Addgene_73063)
