>Addgene plasmid #73063 | pCMV14_NOP58 | addgene partial sequence | sequence record 137637 | CMV-F 5'-CGCAAATGGGCGGTAGGCGTG-3'
GCAGAGCTCGTTTAGTGAACCGTCAGAATTAAGCTTGCGGCCGCGAATTCATCGATAGATCTGATATCGG
TACCAGTCGACATGTTGGTGCTGTTTGAAACGTCTGTGGGTTACGCCATCTTTAAGGTTCTAAATGAGAA
GAAACTTCAAGAGGTTGATAGTTTATGGAAAGAATTTGAAACTCCAGAGAAAGCAAACAAAATAGTAAAG
CTAAAACATTTTGAGAAATTTCAGGATACAGCAGAAGCATTAGCAGCATTCACAGCTCTGATGGAGGGCA
AAATCAATAAGCAGCTGAAAAAAGTTCTGAAGAAAATAGTAAAAGAAGCCCATGAACCGCTGGCAGTAGC
TGATGCTAAACTAGGAGGGGTCATAAAGGAAAAGCTGAATCTCAGTTGTATCCATAGTCCTGTTGTTAAT
GAACTTATGAGAGGAATTCGTTCACAAATGGATGGATTAATCCCTGGGGTAGAACCACGTGAAATGGCAG
CTATGTGTCTTGGATTGGCTCACAGCCTGTCTCGATATAGATTGAAGTTTAGCGCTGATAAAGTAGACAC
AATGATTGTTCAGGCAATTTCCTTGTTAGATGACTTGGATAAAGAACTAAACAACTACATTATGCGATGT
AGAGAATGGTATGGCTGGCATTTCCCTGAATTAGGAAAAATTATTTCAGATAATTTAACATACTGCAAGT
GTTTACAGAAAGTTGGCGATAGGAAGAACTATGCCTCTGCCAAGCTTTCTGAGTTGCTGCCAGAAGAAGT
TGAAGCAGAAGTGAAAGCAGCTGCAGAGATATCAATGGGAACAGAGGTTTCAGAAGAAGATATTTGCAAT
ATTCTGCATCTTTGCACCC
