>Addgene plasmid #73063 | pCMV14_NOP58 | addgene partial sequence | sequence record 137638 | C-CMV-24 5'-TATTAGGACAAGGCTGGTGGGCAC-3'
GCACTGGGGAGGGGTCACAGGGATGCCACCCGGGATCACTACTTGTCATCGTCATCCTTGTAGTCGATGT
CATGATCTTTATAATCACCGTCATGGTCTTTGTAGTCAGCCCGGGATCCTCTAGAATCCTCGTTCTCTCT
CTTTTTTTTCTTTTTCTTCTTTTTCTCTGGACTAGCAATTGCTGTGCTGGTACATGGTTCTTCCTCAGAA
AGTGGTTCTTCCTTAATGTGTTTCTTTTTACCCCTTTTCTTCTTCTTCTTCACAGATGTTTCTTCTTCTT
CTGCCACTTTTTCTTCTTCCTCTTCTTCAACTTTAACTTTAATCTTGGCTTTTTTGGCTTTCTTTTCAGT
AATTTCATCCTCTTTATCTACCTGTTCTATTTTGCGTTTTTTAGAACAGGTTGGAAGTGTGGAGTCACCA
GAAGGATCGTAAGTCTTCACTTCACTTTTGTGTTCATATTTTTCTGTTTTTGCTAATGCTTTTCCTGTTC
CACTTATTTTTCTTATCCCTCTGTCTTCCAAAGTTCTCAACCTGGCCTCTAATTTGGCTCTGTTCTCAAC
TCCCATTGCAGAACTTGAATCCTCACCAAAAGCATCATAACGGATAGCCAAAACGGTTTTGGCTGCCAGC
ATTCGAGAAATCTTTCCTTTGTGTTTGGGACTTGTCTGGCCCACGAGTGAAGCATGATAAATGAGACCAT
ACTTAGGGGTATCCCGTCTAGATTTGAGGGCTCTGAAAAGTGCCTTTTCAGCTCCAA
